Addgene plasmid #43531: III-ATGA
Depositing lab: Chad Cowan & Kiran Musunuru. Depositing organization: Harvard University. Publication: A TALEN Genome-Editing System for Generating Human Stem Cell-Based Disease Models. Ding Q, Lee YK, Schaefer EA, Peters DT, Veres A, Kim K, Kuperwasser N, Motola DL, Meissner TB, Hendriks WT, Trevisan M, Gupta RM, Moisan A, Banks E, Friesen M, Schinzel RT, Xia F, Tang A, Xia Y, Figueroa E, Wann A, Ahfeldt T, Daheron L, Zhang F, Rubin LL, Peng LF, Chung RT, Musunuru K, Cowan CA. Cell Stem Cell. 2012 Dec 12. pii: S1934-5909(12)00645-5. doi: 10.1016/j.stem.2012.11.011. PubMed 23246482.
Backbone
  Vector backbone: pCRII-TOPO
  Backbone manufacturer: Invitrogen
  Backbone size w/o insert (bp): 3973
  Vector type: Bacterial Cloning
Growth in bacteria
  Bacterial resistance: Ampicillin and Kanamycin, 100 & 50 μg/mL
  Growth temperature: 37°C
  Growth strain: Top10
  Copy number: High Copy
Gene/Insert
  Gene/Insert name: III-ATGA
  Species: Synthetic
  Insert size (bp): 426
  Cloning method: TOPO Cloning
  Sequencing primers: 5′ T7; 3′ M13-rev
Terms and licenses: Academic/Nonprofit Terms; Industry Terms: Not Available to Industry
How to cite: III-ATGA was a gift from Chad Cowan & Kiran Musunuru (Addgene plasmid # 43531 ; http://n2t.net/addgene:43531 ; RRID:Addgene_43531)
