[The description below was written by a language model from this plasmid's Addgene catalogue record.]
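Description:
III-ATGA is a bacterial cloning plasmid built on the commercial pCRII-TOPO backbone (about 4.0 kb without insert), into which a 426 bp synthetic insert was introduced by TOPO cloning. It is a high-copy plasmid maintained in E. coli and carries both ampicillin and kanamycin resistance, the dual selection typical of this backbone. The insert sits between the T7 and M13-reverse priming sites used to sequence across it. No annotated feature table is available for this entry, so the exact layout of origins, promoters and flanking elements cannot be confirmed beyond what the backbone name implies.

The plasmid was deposited in connection with a TALEN genome-editing system developed for generating human stem cell-based disease models. The record does not spell out what the insert encodes. However, its name and size are consistent with a pre-assembled block of four TALE repeat modules, with "ATGA" plausibly denoting the four target nucleotides recognised and "III" the position of that block within a modular assembly scheme; this interpretation is an inference from the name and the publication context rather than a stated fact. Nothing in the record indicates a eukaryotic promoter, reporter or expression cassette, and the vector type is listed purely as bacterial cloning. It is therefore best regarded as a storage and source plasmid for a synthetic library component that would be excised or amplified and combined with other modules to build full-length custom TALENs, rather than as a construct expressed directly in cells.
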