>Addgene plasmid #43531 | III-ATGA | depositor partial sequence | sequence record 58796 | III-ATGA sequence 426 bps
CGTCTCGGCTCACCCCAGAGCAGGTCGTGGCAATCGCCTCCAACATTGGTGGGAAACAGGCACTCGAGAC
TGTCCAGCGCCTGCTTCCAGTGCTGTGCCAAGCGCACGGACTCACCCCAGAGCAGGTCGTGGCCATTGCC
TCGAATGGAGGGGGCAAACAGGCGTTGGAAACCGTACAACGATTGCTGCCGGTGCTGTGCCAAGCGCACG
GCCTCACCCCAGAGCAGGTCGTGGCAATCGCGAGCAATAACGGCGGAAAACAGGCTTTGGAAACGGTGCA
GAGGCTCCTTCCAGTGCTGTGCCAAGCGCACGGATTAACCCCAGAGCAGGTCGTGGCAATCGCCTCCAAC
ATTGGCGGGAAACAGGCACTCGAGACTGTCCAGCGCCTTCTTCCCGTGCTGTGCCAAGCGCACGGACTCA
GAGACG
