>Addgene plasmid #43531 | III-ATGA | addgene partial sequence | sequence record 61462 | M13-F20 5'-TGTAAAACGACGGCCAGT-3'
GCGAATTGGGCCCTCTAGATGCATGCTCGAGCGGCCGCCAGTGTGATGGATATCTGCAGAATTCGCCCTT
GATGCCGTCCTAGCGCGTCTCGGCTCACCCCAGAGCAGGTCGTGGCAATCGCCTCCAACATTGGTGGGAA
ACAGGCACTCGAGACTGTCCAGCGCCTGCTTCCAGTGCTGTGCCAAGCGCACGGACTCACCCCAGAGCAG
GTCGTGGCCATTGCCTCGAATGGAGGGGGCAAACAGGCGTTGGAAACCGTACAACGATTGCTGCCGGTGC
TGTGCCAAGCGCACGGCCTCACCCCAGAGCAGGTCGTGGCAATCGCGAGCAATAACGGCGGAAAACAGGC
TTTGGAAACGGTGCAGAGGCTCCTTCCAGTGCTGTGCCAAGCGCACGGATTAACCCCAGAGCAGGTCGTG
GCAATCGCCTCCAACATTGGCGGGAAACAGGCACTCGAGACTGTCCAGCGCCTTCTTCCCGTGCTGTGCC
AAGCGCACGGACTCAGAGACGTGGGCACAGGAAAGATACTTAAGGGCGAATTCCAGCACACTGGCGGCCG
TTACTAGTGGATCCGAGCTCGGTACCAAGCTTGATGCATAGCTTGAGTATTCTATAGTGTCACCTAAATA
GCTTGGCGTAATCATGGTCATAGCTGTTTCCTGTGTGAAATTGTTATCCGCTCACAATTCCACACAACAT
ACGAGCCGGAAGCATAAAGTGTAAAGCCTGGGGTGCCTAATGAGTGAGCTAACTCACATTAATTGCGTTG
CGCTCACTGCCCGCTTTCCAGTCGGGAAACCTGTCGTGCCAGCTGCATTAATGAATCGGCCAACGCGCGG
GGAGAGGCGGTTTGCGTATTGGG
